>Addgene plasmid #90118 | p5Elmo2E1 | addgene full sequence | sequence record 178517 | Addgene NGS Result
CTTCTTGAGATCCTTTTTTTCTGCGCGTAATCTGCTGCTTGCAAACAAAAAAACCACCGCTACCAGCGGT
GGTTTGTTTGCCGGATCAAGAGCTACCAACTCTTTTTCCGAAGGTAACTGGCTTCAGCAGAGCGCAGATA
CCAAATACTGTTCTTCTAGTGTAGCCGTAGTTAGGCCACCACTTCAAGAACTCTGTAGCACCGCCTACAT
ACCTCGCTCTGCTAATCCTGTTACCAGTGGCTGCTGCCAGTGGCGATAAGTCGTGTCTTACCGGGTTGGA
CTCAAGACGATAGTTACCGGATAAGGCGCAGCGGTCGGGCTGAACGGGGGGTTCGTGCACACAGCCCAGC
TTGGAGCGAACGACCTACACCGAACTGAGATACCTACAGCGTGAGCTATGAGAAAGCGCCACGCTTCCCG
AAGGGAGAAAGGCGGACAGGTATCCGGTAAGCGGCAGGGTCGGAACAGGAGAGCGCACGAGGGAGCTTCC
AGGGGGAAACGCCTGGTATCTTTATAGTCCTGTCGGGTTTCGCCACCTCTGACTTGAGCGTCGATTTTTG
TGATGCTCGTCAGGGGGGCGGAGCCTATGGAAAAACGCCAGCAACGCGGCCTTTTTACGGTTCCTGGCCT
TTTGCTGGCCTTTTGCTCACATGTTCTTTCCTGCGTTATCCCCTGATTCTGTGGATAACCGTATTACCGC
CTTTGAGTGAGCTGATACCGCTCGCCGCAGCCGAACGACCGAGCGCAGCGAGTCAGTGAGCGAGGAAGCG
GAAGAGCGCCCAATACGCAAACCGCCTCTCCCCGCGCGTTGGCCGATTCATTAATGCAGCTGGCACGACA
GGTTTCCCGACTGGAAAGCGGGCAGTGAGCGCAACGCAATTAATACGCGTACCGCTAGCCAGGAAGAGTT
TGTAGAAACGCAAAAAGGCCATCCGTCAGGATGGCCTTCTGCTTAGTTTGATGCCTGGCAGTTTATGGCG
GGCGTCCTGCCCGCCACCCTCCGGGCCGTTGCTTCACAACGTTCAAATCCGCTCCCGGCGGATTTGTCCT
ACTCAGGAGAGCGTTCACCGACAAACAACAGATAAAACGAAAGGCCCAGTCTTCCGACTGAGCCTTTCGT
TTTATTTGATGCCTGGCAGTTCCCTACTCTCGCGTTAACGCTAGCATGGATGTTTTCCCAGTCACGACGT
TGTAAAACGACGGCCAGTCTTAAGCTCGGGCCCGAGTTAACGCTACCATGGAGCTCCAAATAATGATTTT
ATTTTGACTGATAGTGACCTGTTCGTTGCAACAAATTGATAAGCAATGCTTTTTTATAATGCCAACTTTG
TATAGAAAAGTTGCAAAAAGTCATCATGGCCAACAGAATGTTATGTGGAAGAATGTGATCTAATGTCAAA
GAAAATGATTCTCGTGACACATCGGGAGTATTGCATGACAATGACCAGAAAAAAAAACGCTAATAACAGA
GATGTCATAAGCCATGTTGCTGTACAGCATTTACCACACCCCTAACCCTTTTTGAAGATTTATGAGTTAA
TGGTTTTCCTGCAGTAGATGAGTTGACGGTTTCCAAGGCTCTGTTTCAGAAGCCATCCTTCTATTAAAGG
AGCCTTCAGCCAATCACAGTCCAGCAGGGCAATGAAGTGAAGCGAACAGGAAGTCAACACGACTCTTACA
CCCCCTGCCAGGGTTCATCTGTGCTCATTTCCTGCACATCCTCTGGCTTTGCTGTGTCCAATCCACAGGA
AACGGTGGACGCCTTATGCACACAGTTTAACATTTATTTAAAACAAACTGTAGAAGCAAACAAGTTTGTA
CAAAAAAGTTGAACGAGAAACGTAAAATGATATAAATATCAATATATTAAATTAGATTTTGCATAAAAAA
CAGACTACATAATACTGTAAAACACAACATATGCAGTCACTATGAACCAACTACTTAGATGGTATTAGTG
ACCTGTAGAATTCGAGCTCTAGAGCTGCAGGGCGGCCGCGATATCCCCTATAGTGAGTCGTATTACATGG
TCATAGCTGTTTCCTGGCAGCTCTGGCCCGTGTCTCAAAATCTCTGATGTTACATTGCACAAGATAAAAA
TATATCATCATGAACAATAAAACTGTCTGCTTACATAAACAGTAATACAAGGGGTGTTATGAGCCATATT
CAACGGGAAACGTCGAGGCCGCGATTAAATTCCAACATGGATGCTGATTTATATGGGTATAAATGGGCTC
GCGATAATGTCGGGCAATCAGGTGCGACAATCTATCGCTTGTATGGGAAGCCCGATGCGCCAGAGTTGTT
TCTGAAACATGGCAAAGGTAGCGTTGCCAATGATGTTACAGATGAGATGGTCAGACTAAACTGGCTGACG
GAATTTATGCCTCTTCCGACCATCAAGCATTTTATCCGTACTCCTGATGATGCATGGTTACTCACCACTG
CGATCCCCGGAAAAACAGCATTCCAGGTATTAGAAGAATATCCTGATTCAGGTGAAAATATTGTTGATGC
GCTGGCAGTGTTCCTGCGCCGGTTGCATTCGATTCCTGTTTGTAATTGTCCTTTTAACAGCGATCGCGTA
TTTCGTCTCGCTCAGGCGCAATCACGAATGAATAACGGTTTGGTTGATGCGAGTGATTTTGATGACGAGC
GTAATGGCTGGCCTGTTGAACAAGTCTGGAAAGAAATGCATAAACTTTTGCCATTCTCACCGGATTCAGT
CGTCACTCATGGTGATTTCTCACTTGATAACCTTATTTTTGACGAGGGGAAATTAATAGGTTGTATTGAT
GTTGGACGAGTCGGAATCGCAGACCGATACCAGGATCTTGCCATCCTATGGAACTGCCTCGGTGAGTTTT
CTCCTTCATTACAGAAACGGCTTTTTCAAAAATATGGTATTGATAATCCTGATATGAATAAATTGCAGTT
TCATTTGATGCTCGATGAGTTTTTCTAATCAGAATTGGTTAATTGGTTGTAACACTGGCAGAGCATTACG
CTGACTTGACGGGACGGCGCAAGCTCATGACCAAAATCCCTTAACGTGAGTTACGCGTCGTTCCACTGAG
CGTCAGACCCCGTAGAAAAGATCAAAGGAT
Features (pLannotate 1.2.2; 10 found; start..end, strand, type, name):
      5..593     +  rep_origin     ori: high-copy-number ColE1/pMB1/pBR322/pUC origin of replication
    776..868     +  CDS            lacI (fragment): lac repressor; lacI; The lac repressor binds to the lac operator to inhibit transcription in E. coli. This inhibition can be relieved by adding lactose or isopropyl-β-D-thiogalactopyranoside (IPTG).
    923..950     -  terminator     rrnB T2 terminator: transcription terminator T2 from the E. coli rrnB gene
   1082..1125    +  terminator     rrnB T1 terminator: Escherichia coli rrnB; transcription terminator T1 from the E. coli rrnB gene
   1172..1208    -  CDS            lacZα (fragment): LacZα fragment of β-galactosidase; lacZ fragment
   1247..1332    +  protein_bind   attL1 (fragment): mutant version of attL; recombination site for the Gateway® LR reaction LR Clonase™
   1323..1343    +  protein_bind   attB4: mutant version of attB; core recombination site for the Gateway® BP reaction BP Clonase™
   1810..1934    +  protein_bind   attR1: mutant version of attR; recombination site for the Gateway® LR reaction LR Clonase™
   2007..2025    -  promoter       T7 promoter: promoter for bacteriophage T7 RNA polymerase
   2159..2968    +  CDS            KanR: aminoglycoside phosphotransferase; aph(3')-Ia; confers resistance to kanamycin in bacteria or G418 (Geneticin®) in eukaryotes
