[The description below was written by a language model from this plasmid's Addgene catalogue record and pLannotate feature annotations shown in this document.]
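Description:
p5Elmo2E1 is a 5' Gateway entry clone built on the pDONR P4-P1r donor backbone. It carries lmo2E1, an endothelial-specific enhancer sequence associated with the zebrafish (D. rerio) lmo2 gene. The 3,110 nt plasmid is maintained in E. coli at high copy from a ColE1/pUC-type origin and is selected with kanamycin through an aminoglycoside phosphotransferase (KanR) gene. Although the catalogue lists it as a bacterial expression vector, it works as a cloning intermediate. The record shows no promoter arranged to express the insert, and the insert itself is a non-coding regulatory element.

The feature table places the enhancer in an unannotated region of a few hundred bases between two Gateway recombination sites. An attL-type site with an attB4 core lies upstream; the annotation software labels it an attL1 fragment, but its position matches the attL4 site expected after BP recombination into this backbone. An attR1 site lies downstream. This attL4/attR1 pairing defines a 5' entry clone for multisite Gateway assembly. In an LR reaction it is combined with a middle entry clone, a 3' entry clone and a destination vector, which places the enhancer upstream of the other elements in the final construct. The rrnB T1 and T2 terminators upstream of the cassette insulate it from read-through transcription in bacteria. A T7 promoter sits beyond the attR1 site, and the short lacI and lacZα fragments are backbone remnants.

The stated purpose and the associated study on developmentally active endothelial enhancers in zebrafish suggest the clone is used to assemble reporter transgenes that test or exploit lmo2E1 activity. The record does not specify the partner minimal promoter, reporter or destination vector.
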