Addgene plasmid #90118: p5Elmo2E1
Purpose: 5' Gateway entry clone containing endothelial specific enhancer sequence of lmo2
Depositing lab: Nathan Lawson. Depositing organization: University of Massachusetts, Worcester. Publication: Robust Identification of Developmentally Active Endothelial Enhancers in Zebrafish Using FANS-Assisted ATAC-Seq. Quillien A, Abdalla M, Yu J, Ou J, Zhu LJ, Lawson ND. Cell Rep. 2017 Jul 18;20(3):709-720. doi: 10.1016/j.celrep.2017.06.070. PubMed 28723572.
Backbone
  Vector backbone: pDONR P4-P1r
  Vector type: Bacterial Expression
Growth in bacteria
  Bacterial resistance: Kanamycin, 50 μg/mL
  Growth temperature: 37°C
  Growth strain: DH5alpha
  Copy number: High Copy
Gene/Insert
  Gene/Insert name: lmo2E1
  Species: D. rerio (zebrafish)
  Entrez Gene: lmo2 (a.k.a. wu:fc83a08, zgc:111930)
  Cloning method: Gateway Cloning
Terms and licenses: Academic/Nonprofit Terms; Industry Terms: Not Available to Industry
How to cite: p5Elmo2E1 was a gift from Nathan Lawson (Addgene plasmid # 90118 ; http://n2t.net/addgene:90118 ; RRID:Addgene_90118)
